>Addgene plasmid #108537 | pAJM.969 | addgene full sequence | sequence record 210282 | Addgene NGS Result
CTGTCACCGGATGTGCTTTCCGGTCTGATGAGTCCGTGAGGACGAAACAGCCTCTACAAATAATTTTGTT
TAATACTAGAGAAAGAGGGGAAATACTAGATGGTGAGCAAGGGCGAGGAGCTGTTCACCGGGGTGGTGCC
CATCCTGGTCGAGCTGGACGGCGACGTAAACGGCCACAAGTTCAGCGTGTCCGGCGAGGGCGAGGGCGAT
GCCACCTACGGCAAGCTGACCCTGAAGTTCATCTGCACCACAGGCAAGCTGCCCGTGCCCTGGCCCACCC
TCGTGACCACCTTCGGCTACGGCCTGCAATGCTTCGCCCGCTACCCCGACCACATGAAGCTGCACGACTT
CTTCAAGTCCGCCATGCCCGAAGGCTACGTCCAGGAGCGCACCATCTTCTTCAAGGACGACGGCAACTAC
AAGACCCGCGCCGAGGTGAAGTTCGAGGGCGACACCCTGGTGAACCGCATCGAGCTGAAGGGCATCGACT
TCAAGGAGGACGGCAACATCCTGGGGCACAAGCTGGAGTACAACTACAACAGCCACAACGTCTATATCAT
GGCCGACAAGCAGAAGAACGGCATCAAGGTGAACTTCAAGATCCGCCACAACATCGAGGACGGCAGCGTG
CAGCTCGCCGACCACTACCAGCAGAACACCCCAATCGGCGACGGCCCCGTGCTGCTGCCCGACAACCACT
ACCTTAGCTACCAGTCCGCCCTGAGCAAAGACCCCAACGAGAAGCGCGATCACATGGTCCTGCTGGAGTT
CGTGACCGCCGCCGGGATCACTCTCGGCATGGACGAGCTGTACAAGTAACTCGGTACCAAATTCCAGAAA
AGAGGCCTCCCGAAAGGGGGGCCTTTTTTCGTTTTGGTCCAATGGCGGCGCGCCATCGAATGGTGCAAAA
CCTTTCGCGGTATGGCATGATAGCGCCCGGAAGAGAGTCAATTTAGGGAGGTGAATATGCCTCGTCCGAA
ACTGAAAAGTGATGATGAAGTTCTGGAAGCAGCAACCGTTGTTCTGAAACGTTGTGGTCCGATTGAATTT
ACCCTGAGCGGTGTTGCAAAAGAAGTTGGTCTGAGTCGCGCAGCACTGATTCAGCGTTTTACCAATCGTG
ATACCCTGCTGGTTCGTATGATGGAACGTGGTGTTGAACAGGTTCGTCATTATCTGAATGCAATTCCGAT
TGGTGCAGGTCCGCAGGGTCTGTGGGAATTTCTGCAGGTTCTGGTTCGTAGCATGGATACCCGTAATGAT
TTCAGCGTGAACTATCTGATCAGCTGGTATGAACTGCAGGTTCCGGAACTGCGTACCCTGGCAATTCAGC
GTAATCGTGCAGTTGTTGAAGGTATTCGTAAACGTCTGCCTCCGGGTGCACCGGCAGCAGCAGAACTGCT
GCTGCATAGCGTTATTGCCGGTGCAACCATGCAGTGGGCAGTTGATCCGGATGGTGAACTGGCAGATCAT
GTTCTGGCACAGATTGCAGCAATTCTGTGTCTGATGTTTCCGGAACATGATGATTTTCAGCTGCTGCAGG
CACATGCATAATAATATTGAAAAAGGAAGAGTATGAACGAGAAAAATATAAAACACAGTCAAAACTTTAT
TACTTCAAAACATAATATAGATAAAATAATGACAAATATAAGATTAAATGAACATGATAATATCTTTGAA
ATCGGCTCAGGAAAAGGCCATTTTACCCTTGAATTAGTAAAGAGGTGTAATTTCGTAACTGCCATTGAAA
TAGACCATAAATTATGCAAAACTACAGAAAATAAACTTGTTGATCACGATAATTTCCAAGTTTTAAACAA
GGATATATTGCAGTTTAAATTTCCTAAAAACCAATCCTATAAAATATATGGTAATATACCTTATAACATA
AGTACGGATATAATACGCAAAATTGTTTTTGATAGTATAGCTAATGAGATTTATTTAATCGTGGAATACG
GGTTTGCTAAAAGATTATTAAATACAAAACGCTCATTGGCATTACTTTTAATGGCAGAAGTTGATATTTC
TATATTAAGTATGGTTCCAAGAGAATATTTTCATCCTAAACCTAAAGTGAATAGCTCACTTATCAGATTA
AGTAGAAAAAAATCAAGAATATCACACAAAGATAAACAAAAGTATAATTATTTCGTTATGAAATGGGTTA
ACAAAGAATACAAGAAAATATTTACAAAAAATCAATTTAACAATTCCTTAAAACATGCAGGAATTGACGA
TTTAAACAATATTAGCTTTGAACAATTCTTATCTCTTTTCAATAGCTATAAATTATTTAATAAGTGATAA
GGATCCTAATTGGTAACGAATCAGACAATTGACGGCTCGAGGGAGTAGCATAGGGTTTGCAGAATCCCTG
CTTCGTCCATTTGACAGGCACATTATGCATCGATGATAAGCTGTCAAACATGAGCAGATCCTCTACGCCG
GACGCATCGTGGCCGGCATCACCGGCGCCACAGGTGCGGTTGCTGGCGCCTATATCGCCGACATCACCGA
TGGGGAAGATCGGGCTCGCCACTTCGGGCTCATGAGCAAATATTTTATCTGAGGTGCTTCCTCGCTCACT
GACTCGCTGCACGAGGCAGACCTCAGCGCTAGCGGAGTGTATACTGGCTTACTATGTTGGCACTGATGAG
GGTGTCAGTGAAGTGCTTCATGTGGCAGGAGAAAAAAGGCTGCACCGGTGCGTCAGCAGAATATGTGATA
CAGGATATATTCCGCTTCCTCGCTCACTGACTCGCTACGCTCGGTCGTTCGACTGCGGCGAGCGGAAATG
GCTTACGAACGGGGCGGAGATTTCCTGGAAGATGCCAGGAAGATACTTAACAGGGAAGTGAGAGGGCCGC
GGCAAAGCCGTTTTTCCATAGGCTCCGCCCCCCTGACAAGCATCACGAAATCTGACGCTCAAATCAGTGG
TGGCGAAACCCGACAGGACTATAAAGATACCAGGCGTTTCCCCCTGGCGGCTCCCTCGTGCGCTCTCCTG
TTCCTGCCTTTCGGTTTACCGGTGTCATTCCGCTGTTATGGCCGCGTTTGTCTCATTCCACGCCTGACAC
TCAGTTCCGGGTAGGCAGTTCGCTCCAAGCTGGACTGTATGCACGAACCCCCCGTTCAGTCCGACCGCTG
CGCCTTATCCGGTAACTATCGTCTTGAGTCCAACCCGGAAAGACATGCAAAAGCACCACTGGCAGCAGCC
ACTGGTAATTGATTTAGAGGAGTTAGTCTTGAAGTCATGCGCCGGTTAAGGCTAAACTGAAAGGACAAGT
TTTGGTGACTGCGCTCCTCCAAGCCAGTTACCTCGGTTCAAAGAGTTGGTAGCTCAGAGAACCTTCGAAA
AACCGCCCTGCAAGGCGGTTTTTTCGTTTTCAGAGCAAGAGATTACGCGCAGACCAAAACGATCTCAAGA
AGATCATCTTATTAAGGGGTCTGACGCTCAGTGGAACGAAAAATCAATCTAAAGTATATATGAGTAAACT
TGGTCTGACAGTTACCTTAGAAAAACTCATCGAGCATCAAATGAAACTGCAATTTATTCATATCAGGATT
ATCAATACCATATTTTTGAAAAAGCCGTTTCTGTAATGAAGGAGAAAACTCACCGAGGCAGTTCCATAGG
ATGGCAAGATCCTGGTATCGGTCTGCGATTCCGACTCGTCCAACATCAATACAACCTATTAATTTCCCCT
CGTCAAAAATAAGGTTATCAAGTGAGAAATCACCATGAGTGACGACTGAATCCGGTGAGAATGGCAAAAG
CTTATGCATTTCTTTCCAGACTTGTTCAACAGGCCAGCCATTACGCTCGTCATCAAAATCACTCGCATCA
ACCAAACCGTTATTCATTCGTGATTGCGCCTGAGCGAGACGAAATACGCGATCGCTGTTAAAAGGACAAT
TACAAACAGGAATCGAATGCAACCGGCGCAGGAACACTGCCAGCGCATCAACAATATTTTCACCTGAATC
AGGATATTCTTCTAATACCTGGAATGCTGTTTTCCCGGGGATCGCAGTGGTGAGTAACCATGCATCATCA
GGAGTACGGATAAAATGCTTGATGGTCGGAAGAGGCATAAATTCCGTCAGCCAGTTTAGTCTGACCATCT
CATCTGTAACATCATTGGCAACGCTACCTTTGCCATGTTTCAGAAACAACTCTGGCGCATCGGGCTTCCC
ATACAATCGATAGATTGTCGCACCTGATTGCCCGACATTATCGCGAGCCCATTTATACCCATATAAATCA
GCATCCATGTTGGAATTTAATCGCGGCCTGGAGCAAGACGTTTCCCGTTGAATATGGCTCATAACACCCC
TTGTATTACTGTTTATGTAAGCAGACAGTTTTATTGTTCATGATGATATATTTTTATCTTGTGCAATGTA
CATCAGAGATTTTGAGACACAACCAATTATTGAAGGCCTCCCTAACGGGGGGCCTTTTTTTGTTTCTGGT
CTCCCGCTTAACGATCGTTGGCTGGGATTGAATATAACCGACGTGACTGTTACATTTAGGTGGCTAAACC
CGTCAAAG
Features (pLannotate 1.2.2; 12 found; start..end, strand, type, name):
      1..50      +  misc_RNA       sTRSV HHRz: hammerhead ribozyme from the tobacco ringspot virus satellite RNA (Khvorova et al., 2003)
    100..819     +  CDS            EYFP: enhanced YFP mammalian codon-optimized
    893..966     +  promoter       lacIq promoter (fragment): lacI (mutant); In the lacIq allele, a single base change in the promoter boosts expression of the lacI gene about 10-fold.
   1550..1572    +  promoter       AmpR promoter (fragment): bla
   1573..2304    +  CDS            ermC: ERMC1_STAAU - Experimental evidence at transcript level: Swiss-Prot protein existence level 2. This protein produces a dimethylation of the adenine residue at position 2085 in 23S rRNA, resulting in reduced affinity between ribosomes and macrolide-lincosamide-streptogramin B antibiotics. From Staphylococcus aureus.
   2409..2427    -  promoter       tet promoter (fragment): E. coli promoter for tetracycline efflux protein gene
   2437..2557    +  CDS            TcR (fragment): tetracycline efflux protein; tet; confers resistance to tetracycline
   2576..2598    -  rep_origin     RSF ori (fragment): Plasmids containing the RSF 1030 origin of replication can be propagated in E. coli cells that contain additional plasmids with compatible origins.
   2615..2641    +  misc_feature   bom (fragment): basis of mobility region from pBR322
   2740..2795    -  rep_origin     RSF ori (fragment): Plasmids containing the RSF 1030 origin of replication can be propagated in E. coli cells that contain additional plasmids with compatible origins.
   2883..3428    -  rep_origin     p15A ori: Plasmids containing the medium-copy-number p15A origin of replication can be propagated in E. coli cells that contain a second plasmid with the ColE1 origin.
   3517..4332    -  CDS            KanR: aminoglycoside phosphotransferase; aph(3')-Ia; confers resistance to kanamycin in bacteria or G418 (Geneticin®) in eukaryotes
