[The description below was written by a language model from this plasmid's Addgene catalogue record and pLannotate feature annotations shown in this document.]
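Description:
pAJM.969 is a 4.6 kb bacterial expression plasmid built on a p15A-Kan backbone, carrying a self-contained erythromycin sensor for E. coli. It replicates from the p15A origin (catalogued as low copy, and compatible with ColE1-type plasmids) and is selected with kanamycin through the aph(3')-Ia KanR gene. The short fragments annotated as RSF ori, bom, the tet promoter and TcR lie next to the origin and are most likely residual backbone sequence or partial similarity hits rather than functional parts.

The synthetic insert, assembled by Gibson cloning, combines three modules. The first is the regulator MphR-AM, a variant of the macrolide-responsive repressor MphR carrying an N94D substitution. Its coding sequence is not annotated in the feature table, but the unannotated gap following a lacIq promoter fragment plausibly holds it, which would imply constitutive expression from that promoter. The second is EryR, annotated as ermC from Staphylococcus aureus, a 23S rRNA adenine dimethylase that reduces ribosome affinity for macrolides. It sits behind an AmpR promoter fragment and allows the host to tolerate erythromycin when it is added as an inducer. The third is the output, a YFP reporter (annotated as EYFP) driven by the MphR-controlled PMph promoter, which is also not annotated. A sTRSV hammerhead ribozyme upstream of YFP acts as a self-cleaving insulator that trims the 5′ leader of the transcript, making expression less dependent on promoter context.

In use, MphR represses PMph until erythromycin binds it, relieving repression and producing fluorescence. Because the regulator and resistance gene are supplied on the plasmid, the sensor can be characterised or used in strains other than the "Marionette" strains.
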