Addgene plasmid #108537: pAJM.969
Purpose: MphRAM + EryR + PMph-YFP Reporter. Ery sensor for use in non-Marionette strain.
Depositing lab: Christopher Voigt. Depositing organization: Massachusetts Institute of Technology. Publication: Escherichia coli "Marionette" strains with 12 highly optimized small-molecule sensors. Meyer AJ, Segall-Shapiro TH, Glassey E, Zhang J, Voigt CA. Nat Chem Biol. 2018 Nov 26. pii: 10.1038/s41589-018-0168-3. doi: 10.1038/s41589-018-0168-3. PubMed 30478458.
Backbone
  Vector backbone: p15A-Kan
  Vector type: Bacterial Expression
Growth in bacteria
  Bacterial resistance: Kanamycin, 50 μg/mL
  Growth temperature: 37°C
  Growth strain: NEB Stable
  Copy number: Low Copy
Gene/Insert
  Gene/Insert name: MphRAM + EryR + PMph-YFP
  Species: Synthetic
  Mutation: MphR: N94D
  Cloning method: Gibson Cloning
Terms and licenses: Academic/Nonprofit Terms; Industry Terms: Not Available to Industry
Depositor comments: Please visit https://www.biorxiv.org/content/early/2018/04/10/285866 for bioRxiv preprint.
How to cite: pAJM.969 was a gift from Christopher Voigt (Addgene plasmid # 108537 ; http://n2t.net/addgene:108537 ; RRID:Addgene_108537)
