>Addgene plasmid #108537 | pAJM.969 | addgene partial sequence | sequence record 223471 | EGFP-C 5'-CATGGTCCTGCTGGAGTTCGTG-3'
CGGCATGGACGAGCTGTACAAGTAACTCGGTACCAAATTCCAGAAAAGAGGCCTCCCGAAAGGGGGGCCT
TTTTTCGTTTTGGTCCAATGGCGGCGCGCCATCGAATGGTGCAAAACCTTTCGCGGTATGGCATGATAGC
GCCCGGAAGAGAGTCAATTTAGGGAGGTGAATATGCCTCGTCCGAAACTGAAAAGTGATGATGAAGTTCT
GGAAGCAGCAACCGTTGTTCTGAAACGTTGTGGTCCGATTGAATTTACCCTGAGCGGTGTTGCAAAAGAA
GTTGGTCTGAGTCGCGCAGCACTGATTCAGCGTTTTACCAATCGTGATACCCTGCTGGTTCGTATGATGG
AACGTGGTGTTGAACAGGTTCGTCATTATCTGAATGCAATTCCGATTGGTGCAGGTCCGCAGGGTCTGTG
GGAATTTCTGCAGGTTCTGGTTCGTAGCATGGATACCCGTAATGATTTCAGCGTGAACTATCTGATCAGC
TGGTATGAACTGCAGGTTCCGGAACTGCGTACCCTGGCAATTCAGCGTAATCGTGCAGTTGTTGAAGGTA
TTCGTAAACGTCTGCCTCCGGGTGCACCGGCAGCAGCAGAACTGCTGCTGCATAGCGTTATTGCCGGTGC
AACCATGCAGTGGGCAGTTGATCCGGATGGTGAACTGGCAGATCATGTTCTGGCACAGATTGCAGCAATT
CTGTGTCTGATGTTTCCGGAACATGATGATTTTCAGCTGCTGCAGGCACATGCATAATAATATTGAAAAA
GGAAGAGTATGAACGAGAAAAATATAAAACACAGTCAAAACTTTATTACTTCAAAACATAATATAGATAA
AATAATGACAAATATAAGATTAAATGAACAT
